>Addgene plasmid #224414 | pBa.MARK2-Halo | addgene full sequence | sequence record 446053 | Addgene NGS Result
GACCGCTGCGCCTTATCCGGTAACTATCGTCTTGAGTCCAACCCGGTAAGACACGACTTATCGCCACTGG
CAGCAGCCACTGGTAACAGGATTAGCAGAGCGAGGTATGTAGGCGGTGCTACAGAGTTCTTGAAGTGGTG
GCCTAACTACGGCTACACTAGAAGAACAGTATTTGGTATCTGCGCTCTGCTGAAGCCAGTTACCTTCGGA
AAAAGAGTTGGTAGCTCTTGATCCGGCAAACAAACCACCGCTGGTAGCGGTGGTTTTTTTGTTTGCAAGC
AGCAGATTACGCGCAGAAAAAAAGGATCTCAAGAAGATCCTTTGATCTTTTCTACGGGGTCTGACGCTCA
GTGGAACGAAAACTCACGTTAAGGGATTTTGGTCATGAGATTATCAAAAAGGATCTTCACCTAGATCCTT
TTAAATTAAAAATGAAGTTTTAAATCAATCTAAAGTATATATGAGTAAACTTGGTCTGACAGTTACCAAT
GCTTAATCAGTGAGGCACCTATCTCAGCGATCTGTCTATTTCGTTCATCCATAGTTGCCTGACTCCCCGT
CGTGTAGATAACTACGATACGGGAGGGCTTACCATCTGGCCCCAGTGCTGCAATGATACCGCGAGACCCA
CGCTCACCGGCTCCAGATTTATCAGCAATAAACCAGCCAGCCGGAAGGGCCGAGCGCAGAAGTGGTCCTG
CAACTTTATCCGCCTCCATCCAGTCTATTAATTGTTGCCGGGAAGCTAGAGTAAGTAGTTCGCCAGTTAA
TAGTTTGCGCAACGTTGTTGCCATTGCTACAGGCATCGTGGTGTCACGCTCGTCGTTTGGTATGGCTTCA
TTCAGCTCCGGTTCCCAACGATCAAGGCGAGTTACATGATCCCCCATGTTGTGCAAAAAAGCGGTTAGCT
CCTTCGGTCCTCCGATCGTTGTCAGAAGTAAGTTGGCCGCAGTGTTATCACTCATGGTTATGGCAGCACT
GCATAATTCTCTTACTGTCATGCCATCCGTAAGATGCTTTTCTGTGACTGGTGAGTACTCAACCAAGTCA
TTCTGAGAATAGTGTATGCGGCGACCGAGTTGCTCTTGCCCGGCGTCAATACGGGATAATACCGCGCCAC
ATAGCAGAACTTTAAAAGTGCTCATCATTGGAAAACGTTCTTCGGGGCGAAAACTCTCAAGGATCTTACC
GCTGTTGAGATCCAGTTCGATGTAACCCACTCGTGCACCCAACTGATCTTCAGCATCTTTTACTTTCACC
AGCGTTTCTGGGTGAGCAAAAACAGGAAGGCAAAATGCCGCAAAAAAGGGAATAAGGGCGACACGGAAAT
GTTGAATACTCATACTCTTCCTTTTTCAATATTATTGAAGCATTTATCAGGGTTATTGTCTCATGAGCGG
ATACATATTTGAATGTATTTAGAAAAATAAACAAATAGGGGTTCCGCGCACATTTCCCCGAAAAGTGCCA
CCTGACGTCTAAGAAACCATTATTATCATGACATTAACCTATAAAAATAGGCGTATCACGAGGCCCTTTC
GTCTCGCGCGTTTCGGTGATGACGGTGAAAACCTCTGACACATGCAGCTCCCGGAGACGGTCACAGCTTG
TCTGTAAGCGGATGCCGGGAGCAGACAAGCCCGTCAGGGCGCGTCAGCGGGTGTTGGCGGGTGTCGGGGC
TGGCTTAACTATGCGGCATCAGAGCAGATTGTACTGAGAGTGCACCATATGCGGTGTGAAATACCGCACA
GATGCGTAAGGAGAAAATACCGCATCAGGCGCCATTCGCCATTCAGGCTGCGCAACTGTTGGGAAGGGCG
ATCGGTGCGGGCCTCTTCGCTATTACGCCAGCTGGCGAAAGGGGGATGTGCTGCAAGGCGATTAAGTTGG
GTAACGCCAGGGTTTTCCCAGTCACGACGTTGTAAAACGACGGCCAGTGCCAAGTTGGGATCTTTGCATT
GGCCCACGGCTCTCAGGATGGGGATGCTCCCCTTCAGCACCCGGTTCCCCTTGGAAACTGATGGTCCTGG
CTCTGTGGCATGGCAGTGGCACTGTGAGGAGCCCCCTACCAGCAGCACACAGTGGGGTTGGCACTGCCAC
GCTCCGGATGCCGCGCTCTGATCCAACCCCATAATCAAGGGAACCCGAATTGCCCCATCATTGCCCCCAC
CACCCCCATCCTGCCGGGCCCTCACACCCCACGCTGCCTTCTGGTGACATTCCCCAGCCCAAACCCACGG
CTTCATGGCTACCGCGGGGCATTTCCCATTGCCGCCCCATTATCAGCTCTGCACACCTCCCGCTGTACCC
ATGCCTCGTGGCTGCCCTTCTTTGACGTATAATCTTCTAATTAATACCCGGCCTTGTCAAAGTGGAGCAC
AAACGTTAATTAATTCCCCAGCAGGCAGGTAATTAACAGTGTGACTCCCTTTTTGCTGCGAGTGGGGCTG
ATACAGAGAGATGTGGCACTATGGAGCCCACGGGGTCCTGGCACTGGGTGCCCACGGAGGTCCCCATGTG
CTGCAGTGTCACCGCCTCCGAGGAGACAGTATTGTCCCTGCGGTGTCCCTGCAGCTCAGCTCTGTCCACA
GGGCCACCTCCAGTTTGGAGGGGACACAATGCAGCCCCGATGCAACCCATCCTCGCAGCATCCCAGGGAC
AAAGACCCCACTGCAAGACCGCACACAGGGCTGGGTCCCGCTCCCCTAATATCTACAGTGCTTCTTGCAT
GGCCCCTTAATCAATGCAGTTAATCAGCATGCGCTCATGCACCGCTCTGGAGCTGCAAAGCCCCTCGCAG
CGCTGCTCACCAACACCGCGCACCGCCCCGGCCCAGCCTGCAGCACGCGCTGCAAACAGGAAAGAAACAA
AATATTGCCCAAATGTAGGCAAAGGCATTCGGCTGCCTTGACCTCCGCCGGGCCGGGCCCTGCCTGACTC
AGCTCCTTACTCAGCGCTCGCTTCCTCCCTCCGGCTGCCACCGCCGCAGCGCACACCCTGACAAAGAGTG
GCCCTTAACGGGCTCTGAGGTGCACCCAGCAGTGCACTCAGCAGTCCAAGGGCCGGCCTGGAGGTTTGCA
CCGCTACGTGCTGACATTAGCATTGAACTTGGCCCTGGGTAGTGCTGCAGGCCGGGCGGGGTGGGTGTAG
AGAGTGCAGCGCGCGTTGCACCCGGTGCCCCTTCCCCTCCCTTGCATCCCAGCAGGCTGCACCCCAGCAC
CAGGCCCGTGCATGCATGCTCCTGGTGTTATTGCAGCCTGGTGCATGCATGCGTCTTGATGGTGCAGCGC
TGTGCATGCATCCTCCTTGGTGTGTAGCAGTCTAGTGCATGCATACCCCTCGGTGTTATTGCTGCTCTGT
GCACGCACGCTCATTGTATCACTTCATCCCAGTGCATGCACTCACACTGGAGCGATTGCTGCTCGGTGCA
CGCACACTCATTGTATCACTGCAGCTCAGTGGCTGCACGCACACCGGTGTTATTGCTGCTCGGTGCGTGC
ATGCACATCAGTGTCGCTGCAGCTCAGTGCATGCACGCTCATTGCCCATCGCTATCCCTGCCTCTCCTGC
TGGCGCTCCCCGGGAGGTGACTTCAAGGGGACCGCAGGACCACCTCGGGGGTGGGGGGAGGGCTGCACAC
GCGGACCCCGCTCCCCCTCCCCAACAAAGCACTGTGGAATCAAAAAGGGGGGGGGGGGGGTGGGGGGGGG
GGGCGCAACCCCGCCCCACCCCCCCCCCCCGGGGGGCGCCCCACGGTCTGCTTCACCCGTCCCATGCCCC
CCCCCCCCCCCCCCCCCCCACCCCCTCCCGGCCGTAGCCCCCCCACTCCCCCTACCCCCCCCCCCCTCCC
CCCCCCCCCCCCCCCCCATTTGGTTGTTGTTGTTTTTTTAAGTATTGTGGGCGGGGAGGGGGGGGGGGGG
GGGGGGGCGCGCGCCAGGGGGGGCGGGGCGGGGCGAGGGGCGGGGCGGGGCGAGGCGGAGAGGTGCGGCG
GCAGCCAATCAGAGCGGCGCGCTCCGAAAGTTTCCTTTTATGGCGAGGCGGCGGCGGCGGCGGCCCTATA
AAAAGCGAAGCGCGCGGCGGGCGGGAGTCGCTGCGCGCTGCCTTCGCCCCGTGCCCCGCTCCGCCGCCGC
CTCGCGCCGCCCGCCCCGGCTCTGACTGACCGCGTTACTCCCACAGGTGAGCGGGCGGGACGGCCCTTCT
CCTCCGGGCTGTAATTAGCGCTTGGTTTAATGACGGCTCGTTTCTTTTCTGTGGCTGCGTGAAAGCCTTA
AAGGGCTCCGGGAGGGCCCTTTGTGCGGGGGGGAGCGGCTCGGGGGGTGCGTGCGTGTGTGTGTGCGTGG
GGAGCGCCGCGTGCGGCTCCGCGCTGCCCGGCGGCTGTGAGCGCTGCGGGCGCGGCGCGGGGCTTTGTGC
GCTCCGCAGTGTGCGCGAGGGGAGCGCGGCCGGGGGCGGTGCCCCGCGGTGCGGGGGGGGCTGCGAGGGG
AACAAAGGCTGCGTGCGGGGTGTGTGCGTGGGGGGGTGAGCAGGGGGTGTGGGCGCGGCGGTCGGGCTGT
AACCCCCCCCTGCACCCCCCTCCCCGAGTTGCTGAGCACGGCCCGGCTTCGGGTGCGGGGCTCCGTGCGG
GGCGTGGCGCGGGGCTCGCCGGGCCGGGGGGGGGGGGGCGGCGGGGGGGGGGGGGGGGGGGGGGGGGGGG
GGGGGGGGGGGGGGGGGGGGGGGGGGGGGGGGGGGCGGGGGGCGGCCGGGGGGGGGGGGGGGGGGGGGGG
GGGGGCGCGGCGGCCCCCGGAGCGCCGGCGGCTGTCGAGGCGCGGCGAGCCGCAGCCATTGCCTTTTATG
GTAATCGTGCGAGAGGGCGCAGGGACTTCCTTTGTCCCAAATCTGTGCGGAGCCGAAATCTGGGAGGCGC
CGCCGCACCCCCTCTAGCGGGCGCGGGGCGAAGCGGTGCGGCGCCGGCAGGAAGGAAATGGGCGGGGAGG
GCCTTCGTGCGTCGCCGCGCCGCCGTCCCCTTCTCCATCTCCAGCCTCGGGGCTGTCCGCAGGGGGACGG
CTGCCTTCGGGGGGGACGGGGCAGGGCGGGGTTCGGCTTCTGGCGTGTGACCGGCGGGGTTTATATCTTC
CCTTCTCTGTTCCTCCGCAGCCCCCAAGCTTGGCGCGCCTATAATGCCAACTTTGTACAAAAAAGTTGGC
ACCATGTCCAGCGCTCGGACCCCCCTACCCACGCTGAACGAGAGGGACACGGAGCAGCCCACCTTGGGAC
ACCTTGACTCCAAGCCCAGCAGTAAGTCCAACATGATTCGGGGCCGCAACTCAGCCACCTCTGCTGATGA
GCAGCCCCACATTGGAAACTACCGGCTCCTCAAGACCATTGGCAAGGGTAATTTTGCCAAGGTGAAGTTG
GCCCGACACATCCTGACTGGGAAAGAGGTAGCTGTGAAGATCATTGACAAGACTCAACTGAACTCCTCCA
GCCTCCAGAAACTATTCCGCGAAGTAAGAATAATGAAGGTTTTGAATCATCCCAACATAGTTAAATTATT
TGAAGTGATTGAGACTGAGAAAACGCTCTACCTTGTCATGGAGTACGCTAGTGGCGGAGAGGTATTTGAT
TACCTAGTGGCTCATGGCAGGATGAAAGAAAAAGAGGCTCGAGCCAAATTCCGCCAGATAGTGTCTGCTG
TGCAGTACTGTCACCAGAAGTTTATTGTCCATAGAGACTTAAAGGCAGAAAACCTGCTCTTGGATGCTGA
TATGAACATCAAGATTGCAGACTTTGGCTTCAGCAATGAATTCACCTTTGGGAACAAGCTGGACACCTTC
TGTGGCAGTCCCCCTTATGCTGCCCCAGAACTCTTCCAGGGCAAAAAATATGATGGACCCGAGGTGGATG
TGTGGAGCCTAGGAGTTATCCTCTATACACTGGTCAGCGGATCCCTGCCTTTTGATGGACAGAACCTCAA
GGAGCTGCGGGAACGGGTACTGAGGGGAAAATACCGTATTCCATTCTACATGTCCACGGACTGTGAAAAC
CTGCTTAAGAAATTTCTCATTCTTAATCCCAGCAAGAGAGGCACTTTAGAGCAAATCATGAAAGATCGAT
GGATGAATGTGGGTCACGAAGATGATGAACTAAAGCCTTACGTGGAGCCACTCCCTGACTACAAGGACCC
CCGGCGGACAGAGCTGATGGTGTCCATGGGTTATACACGGGAAGAGATCCAGGACTCGCTGGTGGGCCAG
AGATACAACGAGGTGATGGCCACCTATCTGCTCCTGGGCTACAAGAGCTCCGAGCTGGAAGGCGACACCA
TCACCCTGAAACCCCGGCCTTCAGCTGATCTGACCAATAGCAGCGCCCCATCCCCATCCCACAAGGTACA
GCGCAGCGTGTCGGCCAATCCCAAGCAGCGGCGCTTCAGCGACCAGGCTGGTCCTGCCATTCCCACCTCT
AATTCTTACTCTAAGAAGACTCAGAGTAACAACGCAGAAAATAAGCGGCCTGAGGAGGACCGGGAGTCAG
GGCGGAAAGCCAGCAGCACAGCCAAGGTGCCTGCCAGCCCCCTGCCCGGTCTGGAGAGGAAGAAGACCAC
CCCAACCCCCTCCACGAACAGCGTCCTCTCCACCAGCACAAATCGAAGCAGGAATTCCCCACTTTTGGAG
CGGGCCAGCCTCGGCCAGGCCTCCATCCAGAATGGCAAAGACAGCACAGCCCCCCAGCGTGTCCCTGTTG
CCTCCCCATCCGCCCACAACATCAGCAGCAGTGGTGGAGCCCCAGACCGAACTAACTTCCCCCGGGGTGT
GTCCAGCCGAAGCACCTTCCATGCTGGGCAGCTCCGACAGGTGCGGGACCAGCAGAATTTGCCCTACGGT
GTGACCCCAGCCTCTCCCTCTGGCCACAGCCAGGGCCGGCGGGGGGCCTCTGGGAGCATCTTCAGCAAGT
TCACCTCCAAGTTTGTACGCAGGAACCTGAATGAACCTGAAAGCAAAGACCGAGTGGAGACGCTCAGACC
TCACGTGGTGGGCAGTGGCGGCAACGACAAAGAAAAGGAAGAATTTCGGGAGGCCAAGCCCCGCTCCCTC
CGCTTCACGTGGAGTATGAAGACCACGAGCTCCATGGAGCCCAACGAGATGATGCGGGAGATCCGCAAGG
TGCTGGACGCGAACAGCTGCCAGAGCGAGCTGCATGAGAAGTACATGCTGCTGTGCATGCACGGCACGCC
GGGCCACGAGGACTTCGTGCAGTGGGAGATGGAGGTGTGCAAACTGCCGCGGCTCTCTCTCAACGGGGTT
CGATTTAAGCGGATATCGGGCACCTCCATGGCCTTCAAAAACATTGCCTCCAAAATAGCCAACGAGCTGA
AGCTTGGCGCGCCTAGGGGAGGAGGTTCCGGAGGCGGCTCTGGCGGAGGGGCTAGCGGAGGATCCGAAAT
CGGTACTGGCTTTCCATTCGACCCCCATTATGTGGAAGTCCTGGGCGAGCGCATGCACTACGTCGATGTT
GGTCCGCGCGATGGCACCCCTGTGCTGTTCCTGCACGGTAACCCGACCTCCTCCTACGTGTGGCGCAACA
TCATCCCGCATGTTGCACCGACCCATCGCTGCATTGCTCCAGACCTGATCGGTATGGGCAAATCCGACAA
ACCAGACCTGGGTTATTTCTTCGACGACCACGTCCGCTTCATGGATGCCTTCATCGAAGCCCTGGGTCTG
GAAGAGGTCGTCCTGGTCATTCACGACTGGGGCTCCGCTCTGGGTTTCCACTGGGCCAAGCGCAATCCAG
AGCGCGTCAAAGGTATTGCATTTATGGAGTTCATCCGCCCTATCCCGACCTGGGACGAATGGCCAGAATT
TGCCCGCGAGACCTTCCAGGCCTTCCGCACCACCGACGTCGGCCGCAAGCTGATCATCGATCAGAACGTT
TTTATCGAGGGTACGCTGCCGATGGGTGTCGTCCGCCCGCTGACTGAAGTCGAGATGGACCATTACCGCG
AGCCGTTCCTGAATCCTGTTGACCGCGAGCCACTGTGGCGCTTCCCAAACGAGCTGCCAATCGCCGGTGA
GCCAGCGAACATCGTCGCGCTGGTCGAAGAATACATGGACTGGCTGCACCAGTCCCCTGTCCCGAAGCTG
CTGTTCTGGGGCACCCCAGGCGTTCTGATCCCACCGGCCGAAGCCGCTCGCCTGGCCAAAAGCCTGCCTA
ACTGCAAGGCTGTGGACATCGGCCCGGGTCTGAATCTGCTGCAAGAAGACAACCCGGACCTGATCGGCAG
CGAGATCGCGCGCTGGCTGTCTACTCTGGAGATTTCCGGGCTGTACAAGCGGACCGTCTAATCTAGATAA
GTAATGATCATAATCAGCCATATCACATCTGTAGAGGTTTTACTTGCTTTAAAAAACCTCCCACACCTCC
CCCTGAACCTGAAACATAAAATGAATGCAATTGTTGTTGTTAACTTGTTTATTGCAGCTTATAATGGTTA
CAAATAAAGCAATAGCATCACAAATTTCACAAATAAAGCATTTTTTTCACTGCATTCTAGTTGTGGTTTG
TCCAAACTCATCAATGTATCTTATCATGTCTGGATCCCCGGGTACCGAGCTCGAATTCGTAATCATGTCA
TAGCTGTTTCCTGTGTGAAATTGTTATCCGCTCACAATTCCACACAACATACGAGCCGGAAGCATAAAGT
GTAAAGCCTGGGGTGCCTAATGAGTGAGCTAACTCACATTAATTGCGTTGCGCTCACTGCCCGCTTTCCA
GTCGGGAAACCTGTCGTGCCAGCTGCATTAATGAATCGGCCAACGCGCGGGGAGAGGCGGTTTGCGTATT
GGGCGCTCTTCCGCTTCCTCGCTCACTGACTCGCTGCGCTCGGTCGTTCGGCTGCGGCGAGCGGTATCAG
CTCACTCAAAGGCGGTAATACGGTTATCCACAGAATCAGGGGATAACGCAGGAAAGAACATGTGAGCAAA
AGGCCAGCAAAAGGCCAGGAACCGTAAAAAGGCCGCGTTGCTGGCGTTTTTCCATAGGCTCCGCCCCCCT
GACGAGCATCACAAAAATCGACGCTCAAGTCAGAGGTGGCGAAACCCGACAGGACTATAAAGATACCAGG
CGTTTCCCCCTGGAAGCTCCCTCGTGCGCTCTCCTGTTCCGACCCTGCCGCTTACCGGATACCTGTCCGC
CTTTCTCCCTTCGGGAAGCGTGGCGCTTTCTCATAGCTCACGCTGTAGGTATCTCAGTTCGGTGTAGGTC
GTTCGCTCCAAGCTGGGCTGTGTGCACGAACCCCCCGTTCAGCCC
Features (pLannotate 1.2.2; 22 found; start..end, strand, type, name):
    483..1343    -  CDS            AmpR: β-lactamase; bla; confers resistance to ampicillin, carbenicillin, and related antibiotics
   1344..1448    -  promoter       AmpR promoter: bla
   1543..1578    +  CDS            rop (fragment): Rop protein, which maintains plasmids at low copy number; rop
   1680..1779    +  misc_feature   bom (fragment): basis of mobility region from pBR322
   1785..1939    -  CDS            lacZα (fragment): LacZα fragment of β-galactosidase; lacZ fragment
   3778..3800    -  promoter       chicken β-actin promoter (fragment): contains a 21-bp deletion relative to the standard chicken β-actin promoter
   3848..3869    -  promoter       chicken β-actin promoter (fragment): contains a 21-bp deletion relative to the standard chicken β-actin promoter
   3912..4083    +  promoter       chicken β-actin promoter (fragment): No description available
   4084..4671    +  intron         chimeric intron (fragment): chimera between introns from chicken β-actin and rabbit β-globin
   4704..4727    +  promoter       chicken β-actin promoter (fragment): No description available
   4738..4759    +  promoter       chicken β-actin promoter (fragment): No description available
   4756..5097    +  intron         chimeric intron (fragment): chimera between introns from chicken β-actin and rabbit β-globin
   5150..5175    +  protein_bind   attL1 (fragment): mutant version of attL; recombination site for the Gateway® LR reaction LR Clonase™
   5184..7355    +  CDS            Mark2: MARK2_RAT - Experimental evidence at protein level: Swiss-Prot protein existence level 1. Serine/threonine-protein kinase. Involved in cell polarity and microtubule dynamics regulation. Phosphorylates CRTC2/TORC2, DCX, HDAC7, KIF13B, MAP2, MAP4 and RAB11FIP2. Phosphorylates the microtubule-associated protein MAPT/TAU. Plays a key role in cell polarity by phosphorylating the microtubule-associated proteins MAP2, MAP4 and MAPT/TAU at KXGS motifs, causing detachment from microtubules, and their disassembly. Regulates epithelial cell polarity by phosphorylating RAB11FIP2. Involved in the regulatio
   7416..8299    +  CDS            HaloTag® (fragment): modified bacterial dehalogenase that forms covalent bonds with chloroalkane derivatives
   8334..8419    +  CDS            large T antigen (fragment): large T antigen from SV40 (simian virus 40)
   8442..8576    +  polyA_signal   SV40 poly(A) signal: SV40 polyadenylation signal
   8631..8647    -  protein_bind   lac operator: The lac repressor binds to the lac operator to inhibit transcription in E. coli. This inhibition can be relieved by adding lactose or isopropyl-β-D-thiogalactopyranoside (IPTG). lac repressor encoded by lacI
   8655..8685    -  promoter       lac promoter: promoter for the E. coli lac operon
   8700..8721    -  protein_bind   CAP binding site: CAP binding activates transcription in the presence of cAMP. E. coli catabolite activator protein
   8734..8826    -  CDS            lacI (fragment): lac repressor; lacI; The lac repressor binds to the lac operator to inhibit transcription in E. coli. This inhibition can be relieved by adding lactose or isopropyl-β-D-thiogalactopyranoside (IPTG).
   9009..312     -  rep_origin     ori (across the origin): high-copy-number ColE1/pMB1/pBR322/pUC origin of replication
