[The description below was written by a language model from this plasmid's Addgene catalogue record and pLannotate feature annotations shown in this document.]
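Description:
pBa.MARK2-Halo is a mammalian expression plasmid built on the pBeta Actin-HALO backbone that drives expression of the serine/threonine kinase MARK2 (also known as PAR-1b or EMK1) fused at its C terminus to HaloTag. The sequenced plasmid is about 9.3 kb. It replicates in E. coli from a high-copy ColE1/pUC-type origin and is selected with ampicillin through the β-lactamase gene and its native promoter. Short remnants of rop, bom, lacZα, lacI and the lac promoter/operator are leftovers from earlier cloning vectors and have no evident role. The depositor notes that the pBa backbone is prone to recombination. This fits the feature table, where the chicken β-actin promoter and intron region appears as several repeated, partly inverted fragments.

The expression cassette begins with the chicken β-actin promoter and associated intron sequence, annotated by similarity to the chimeric β-actin/β-globin intron. A small attL1-like fragment follows, then the 2,172 bp MARK2 open reading frame. After a short linker comes the HaloTag coding sequence, then a fragment of SV40 sequence and the SV40 polyadenylation signal. The catalogue lists the insert as human, whereas the automated annotation matched it best to the rat MARK2 protein entry; the record does not resolve this difference.

HaloTag is a modified dehalogenase that bonds covalently to chloroalkane ligands, so the fusion can be labelled with cell-permeable fluorescent dyes for live or fixed imaging. MARK2 phosphorylates microtubule-associated proteins such as tau, MAP2 and MAP4 and regulates cell polarity. The associated study concerns kinesin regulation in the proximal axon and dendrite-selective transport, which suggests use for expressing and visualising MARK2 in neurons.
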