Addgene plasmid #224414: pBa.MARK2-Halo
Depositing lab: Marvin Bentley. Publication: Kinesin Regulation in the Proximal Axon is Essential for Dendrite-selective Transport. Mendoza CS, Plowinske CR, Montgomery AC, Quinones GB, Banker G, Bentley M. Mol Biol Cell. 2024 Jun 1;35(6):ar81. doi: 10.1091/mbc.E23-11-0457. Epub 2024 Apr 10. PubMed 38598291.
Backbone
  Vector backbone: pBeta Actin-HALO
  Vector type: Mammalian Expression
Growth in bacteria
  Bacterial resistance: Ampicillin, 100 μg/mL
  Growth temperature: 37°C
  Growth strain: NEB Stable
  Copy number: High Copy
Gene/Insert
  Gene/Insert name: MARK2
  Species: H. sapiens (human)
  Insert size (bp): 2172
  Entrez Gene: MARK2 (a.k.a. EMK-1, EMK1, PAR-1, Par-1b, Par1b)
  Promoter: Chicken Beta actin
  Tag / fusion protein: Halo (C terminal on insert)
  Cloning method: Restriction Enzyme; 5′ cloning site Unknown (unknown if destroyed)
Depositor comments: pBa vector is susceptable to recombination and should not be grown in fast growing bacteria or cloned using recombination.
How to cite: pBa.MARK2-Halo was a gift from Marvin Bentley (Addgene plasmid # 224414 ; http://n2t.net/addgene:224414 ; RRID:Addgene_224414)
