>Addgene plasmid #224414 | pBa.MARK2-Halo | depositor partial sequence | sequence record 439552 | MARK2
ATGTCCAGCGCTCGGACCCCCCTACCCACGCTGAACGAGAGGGACACGGAGCAGCCCACCTTGGGACACC
TTGACTCCAAGCCCAGCAGTAAGTCCAACATGATTCGGGGCCGCAACTCAGCCACCTCTGCTGATGAGCA
GCCCCACATTGGAAACTACCGGCTCCTCAAGACCATTGGCAAGGGTAATTTTGCCAAGGTGAAGTTGGCC
CGACACATCCTGACTGGGAAAGAGGTAGCTGTGAAGATCATTGACAAGACTCAACTGAACTCCTCCAGCC
TCCAGAAACTATTCCGCGAAGTAAGAATAATGAAGGTTTTGAATCATCCCAACATAGTTAAATTATTTGA
AGTGATTGAGACTGAGAAAACGCTCTACCTTGTCATGGAGTACGCTAGTGGCGGAGAGGTATTTGATTAC
CTAGTGGCTCATGGCAGGATGAAAGAAAAAGAGGCTCGAGCCAAATTCCGCCAGATAGTGTCTGCTGTGC
AGTACTGTCACCAGAAGTTTATTGTCCATAGAGACTTAAAGGCAGAAAACCTGCTCTTGGATGCTGATAT
GAACATCAAGATTGCAGACTTTGGCTTCAGCAATGAATTCACCTTTGGGAACAAGCTGGACACCTTCTGT
GGCAGTCCCCCTTATGCTGCCCCAGAACTCTTCCAGGGCAAAAAATATGATGGACCCGAGGTGGATGTGT
GGAGCCTAGGAGTTATCCTCTATACACTGGTCAGCGGATCCCTGCCTTTTGATGGACAGAACCTCAAGGA
GCTGCGGGAACGGGTACTGAGGGGAAAATACCGTATTCCATTCTACATGTCCACGGACTGTGAAAACCTG
CTTAAGAAATTTCTCATTCTTAATCCCAGCAAGAGAGGCACTTTAGAGCAAATCATGAAAGATCGATGGA
TGAATGTGGGTCACGAAGATGATGAACTAAAGCCTTACGTGGAGCCACTCCCTGACTACAAGGACCCCCG
GCGGACAGAGCTGATGGTGTCCATGGGTTATACACGGGAAGAGATCCAGGACTCGCTGGTGGGCCAGAGA
TACAACGAGGTGATGGCCACCTATCTGCTCCTGGGCTACAAGAGCTCCGAGCTGGAAGGCGACACCATCA
CCCTGAAACCCCGGCCTTCAGCTGATCTGACCAATAGCAGCGCCCCATCCCCATCCCACAAGGTACAGCG
CAGCGTGTCGGCCAATCCCAAGCAGCGGCGCTTCAGCGACCAGGCTGGTCCTGCCATTCCCACCTCTAAT
TCTTACTCTAAGAAGACTCAGAGTAACAACGCAGAAAATAAGCGGCCTGAGGAGGACCGGGAGTCAGGGC
GGAAAGCCAGCAGCACAGCCAAGGTGCCTGCCAGCCCCCTGCCCGGTCTGGAGAGGAAGAAGACCACCCC
AACCCCCTCCACGAACAGCGTCCTCTCCACCAGCACAAATCGAAGCAGGAATTCCCCACTTTTGGAGCGG
GCCAGCCTCGGCCAGGCCTCCATCCAGAATGGCAAAGACAGCACAGCCCCCCAGCGTGTCCCTGTTGCCT
CCCCATCCGCCCACAACATCAGCAGCAGTGGTGGAGCCCCAGACCGAACTAACTTCCCCCGGGGTGTGTC
CAGCCGAAGCACCTTCCATGCTGGGCAGCTCCGACAGGTGCGGGACCAGCAGAATTTGCCCTACGGTGTG
ACCCCAGCCTCTCCCTCTGGCCACAGCCAGGGCCGGCGGGGGGCCTCTGGGAGCATCTTCAGCAAGTTCA
CCTCCAAGTTTGTACGCAGGAACCTGAATGAACCTGAAAGCAAAGACCGAGTGGAGACGCTCAGACCTCA
CGTGGTGGGCAGTGGCGGCAACGACAAAGAAAAGGAAGAATTTCGGGAGGCCAAGCCCCGCTCCCTCCGC
TTCACGTGGAGTATGAAGACCACGAGCTCCATGGAGCCCAACGAGATGATGCGGGAGATCCGCAAGGTGC
TGGACGCGAACAGCTGCCAGAGCGAGCTGCATGAGAAGTACATGCTGCTGTGCATGCACGGCACGCCGGG
CCACGAGGACTTCGTGCAGTGGGAGATGGAGGTGTGCAAACTGCCGCGGCTCTCTCTCAACGGGGTTCGA
TTTAAGCGGATATCGGGCACCTCCATGGCCTTCAAAAACATTGCCTCCAAAATAGCCAACGAGCTGAAGC
TT
